Addgene plasmid #198740: PAM1
Purpose: pTFIID-GFP, Geneticin resistance
Depositing lab: Chantal Abergel. Depositing organization: CNRS UMR 7256, Laboratoire Information Genomique et Structurale. Publication: Genetic manipulation of giant viruses and their host, Acanthamoeba castellanii. Philippe N, Shukla A, Abergel C, Bisio H. Nat Protoc. 2023 Nov 14. doi: 10.1038/s41596-023-00910-y. PubMed 37964008.
Backbone
  Vector backbone: PAM1
  Backbone size w/o insert (bp): 5427
  Total vector size (bp): 5427
  Vector type: Acanthamoeba expression
  Selectable markers: Neomycin (select with G418)
Growth in bacteria
  Bacterial resistance: Ampicillin, 100 μg/mL
  Growth temperature: 37°C
  Growth strain: DH5alpha
  Copy number: Unknown
Gene/Insert
  Gene/Insert name: GFP
  Insert size (bp): 720
  Promoter: pTFIID
  Cloning method: Restriction Enzyme; 5′ cloning site BglII (not destroyed); 3′ cloning site NdeI (not destroyed)
  Sequencing primers: 5′ AGATCTTCAATATTGGCCATTAGCC; 3′ CATATGCTTGTTGTATGTGTGAATC
Terms and licenses: Academic/Nonprofit Terms; Industry Terms: Not Available to Industry
How to cite: PAM1 was a gift from Chantal Abergel (Addgene plasmid # 198740 ; http://n2t.net/addgene:198740 ; RRID:Addgene_198740)
