[The description below was written by a language model from this plasmid's Addgene catalogue record and pLannotate feature annotations shown in this document.]
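Description:
PAM1 is a 5,427 bp expression plasmid for the amoeba Acanthamoeba castellanii, the laboratory host used to study and genetically manipulate giant viruses. It is a shuttle-type vector. In Escherichia coli it replicates from a high-copy ColE1/pUC-type origin and is selected through the β-lactamase gene (AmpR) with its own promoter. An f1 phage origin is also present, which in principle allows single-stranded DNA production. Short annotated fragments of lacZα, bom, rop and SV40 large T antigen appear to be remnants of the parental cloning vectors rather than functional parts.

The payload is a 720 bp GFP reading frame, annotated as EGFP, which the catalogue entry says is driven by the pTFIID promoter. That promoter is not picked up as a named feature, but the unannotated region of about 330 bp upstream of the EGFP coding sequence is where it would be expected to lie. The catalogue lists BglII and NdeI as intact cloning sites, but the record does not map them onto the sequence. A second cassette carries the neo (nptII) aminoglycoside phosphotransferase gene followed by a synthetic polyadenylation signal, which provides Geneticin (G418) selection of transfected amoebae. The annotation places an SV40 enhancer/early promoter and a small SRα promoter fragment upstream of neo, but the record does not state which element actually drives the marker in Acanthamoeba.

The plasmid serves as a fluorescent reporter and basic expression vector for transfecting A. castellanii and selecting stable drug-resistant lines. It is part of a toolkit for genetic manipulation of giant viruses and their host.
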