Features (pLannotate 1.2.2; 14 found; start..end, strand, type, name):
    336..1055    +  CDS            EGFP: the original enhanced GFP (Yang et al., 1996) mammalian codon-optimized
   1092..1160    -  CDS            large T antigen (fragment): large T antigen from SV40 (simian virus 40)
   1184..1251    +  CDS            lacZα (fragment): LacZα fragment of β-galactosidase; lacZ fragment
   1255..1683    +  rep_origin     f1 ori (sequence partly withheld): f1 bacteriophage origin of replication; arrow indicates direction of (+) strand synthesis
   1711..1762    -  misc_feature   bom (fragment): basis of mobility region from pBR322
   1868..2165    +  promoter       SV40 promoter: SV40 enhancer and early promoter
   2352..2372    +  promoter       SRα promoter (fragment): hybrid promoter consisting of the SV40 early promoter plus part of the long terminal repeat of human T-lymphotrophic virus 1
   2418..3209    +  CDS            neo: KKA2_KLEPN - Also known as kan, nptII. Experimental evidence at protein level: Swiss-Prot protein existence level 1. Resistance to kanamycin, neomycin, paromomycin, ribostamycin, butirosin and gentamicin B. From Klebsiella pneumoniae.
   3276..3324    +  polyA_signal   poly(A) signal: synthetic polyadenylation signal
   3344..3398    -  misc_feature   bom (fragment): basis of mobility region from pBR322
   3500..3535    -  CDS            rop (fragment): Rop protein, which maintains plasmids at low copy number; rop
   3630..3734    +  promoter       AmpR promoter: bla
   3735..4595    +  CDS            AmpR: β-lactamase; bla; confers resistance to ampicillin, carbenicillin, and related antibiotics
   4766..5354    +  rep_origin     ori: high-copy-number ColE1/pMB1/pBR322/pUC origin of replication
>Addgene plasmid #198740 | PAM1 | addgene full sequence | sequence record 391170 | Addgene NGS Result
TCAATATTGGCCATTAGCCATATTATTCATTGGTTATATAGCATAAATCAATATTGGCTATTGGCCATTG
CATACGTTGTATCTATATCATAATATGTACAAGTAAAGCGGCCTCGAGAATTCACGCGTCCGGAGGCCTA
AACGACGCCTTGCAACAAGCTGAGAAAAAACCAGGATCGGCAAGGAAGGATTTTCAACGGAAACGTTGGC
ATCACCGGGTATAAAAAGGGGCCAATTTTTTTGTTGATTTGTTGCGCGAATTCTTGCTTTCGGCATCGAA
TTCAAGGGAGAAGGAGTCGATTCACACATACAACAAGCATATGCTAGCGATATCCATGGTGAGCAAGGGC
GAGGAGCTGTTCACCGGGGTGGTGCCCATCCTGGTCGAGCTGGACGGCGACGTAAACGACCACAAGTTCA
GCGTGTCCGGCGAGGGCGAGGGCGATGCCACCTACGGCAAGCTGACCCTGAAGTTCATCTGCACCACCGG
CAAGCTGCCCGTGCCCTGGCCCACCCTCGTGACCACCCTGACCTACGGCGTGCAGTGCTTCAGCCGCTAC
CCCGACCACATGAAGCAGCACGACTTCTTCAAGTCCGCCATGCCCGAAGGCTACGTCCAGGAGCGCACCA
TCTTCTTCAAGGACGACGGCAACTACAAGACCCGCGCCGAGGTGAAGTTCGAGGGCGACACCCTGGTGAA
CCGCATCGAGCTGAAGGGCATCGACTTCAAGGAGGACGGCAACATCCTGGGGCACAAGCTGGAGTACAAC
TACAACAGCCACAACGTCTATATCATGGCCGACAAGCAGAAGAACGGCATCAAGGTGAACTTCAAGATCC
GCCACAACATCGAGGACGGCAGCGTGCAGCTCGCCGACCACTACCAGCAGAACACCCCCATCGGCGACGG
CCCCGTGCTGCTGCCCGACAACCACTACCTGAGCACCCAGTCCGCCCTGAGCAAAGACCCCAACGAGAAG
CGCGATCACATGGTCCTGCTGGAGTTCGTGACCGCCGCCGGGATCACTCTCGGCATGGACGAGCTGTACA
AGTAATCTAGAGTCGACCCAACAACAACAATTGCATTCATTTTATGTTTCAGGTTCAGGGGGAGATGTGG
GAGGTTTTTTAAAGCAAGTAAAACCTCTACAAATGTGGTAAAATCCGATAAGGATCGATCCGGGCTGGCG
TAATAGCGAAGAGGCCCGCACCGATCGCCCTTCCCAACAGTTGCGCAGCCTGAATGGCGAATGG
[124 nt withheld, positions 1255-1378]
C
[91 nt withheld, positions 1380-1470]
A
[49 nt withheld, positions 1472-1520]
CCTTTGACGTTGGAGTCCACGTTCTTT
[37 nt withheld, positions 1548-1584]
ACCCTATCTCGGTCTATTCTTTTGATTTATAAGGGATTTTGCCGATTTCGGCCTATTGGTTAAAAAATGA
GCTGATTTAACAAAAATTTAACGCGAATTTTAACAAAATATTAACGCTTACAATTTCCTGATGCGGTATT
TTCTCCTTACGCATCTGTGCGGTATTTCACACCGCATACGCGGATCTGCGCAGCACCATGGCCTGAAATA
ACCTCTGAAAGAGGAACTTGGTTAGGTACCTTCTGAGGCGGAAAGAACCAGCTGTGGAATGTGTGTCAGT
TAGGGTGTGGAAAGTCCCCAGGCTCCCCAGCAGGCAGAAGTATGCAAAGCATGCATCTCAATTAGTCAGC
AACCAGGTGTGGAAAGTCCCCAGGCTCCCCAGCAGGCAGAAGTATGCAAAGCATGCATCTCAATTAGTCA
GCAACCATAGTCCCGCCCCTAACTCCGCCCATCCCGCCCCTAACTCCGCCCAGTTCCGCCCATTCTCCGC
CCCATGGCTGACTAATTTTTTTTATTTATGCAGAGGCCGAGGCCGCCTCGGCCTCTGAGCTATTCCAGAA
GTAGTGAGGAGGCTTTTTTGGAGGATCAAACGACGCCTTGCAACAAGCTGAGAAAAAACCAGGATCGGCA
AGGAAGGATTTTCAACGGAAACGTTGGCATCACCGGGTATAAAAAGGGGCCAATTTTTTTGTTGATTTGT
TGCGCGAATTCTTGCTTTCGGCATCGAATTCAAGGGAGAAGGAGTCGATTCACACATACAACAAGATCCT
AGGCTTTTGCAAAAAGCTTGATTCTTCTGACACAACAGTCTCGAACTTAAGGCTAGAGCCACCATGATTG
AACAAGATGGATTGCACGCAGGTTCTCCGGCCGCTTGGGTGGAGAGGCTATTCGGCTATGACTGGGCACA
ACAGACAATCGGCTGCTCTGATGCCGCCGTGTTCCGGCTGTCAGCGCAGGGGCGCCCGGTTCTTTTTGTC
AAGACCGACCTGTCCGGTGCCCTGAATGAACTGCAGGACGAGGCAGCGCGGCTATCGTGGCTGGCCACGA
CGGGCGTTCCTTGCGCAGCTGTGCTCGACGTTGTCACTGAAGCGGGAAGGGACTGGCTGCTATTGGGCGA
AGTGCCGGGGCAGGATCTCCTGTCATCTCACCTTGCTCCTGCCGAGAAAGTATCCATCATGGCTGATGCA
ATGCGGCGGCTGCATACGCTTGATCCGGCTACCTGCCCATTCGACCACCAAGCGAAACATCGCATCGAGC
GAGCACGTACTCGGATGGAAGCCGGTCTTGTCGATCAGGATGATCTGGACGAAGAGCATCAGGGGCTCGC
GCCAGCCGAACTGTTCGCCAGGCTCAAGGCGCGCATGCCCGACGGCGAGGATCTCGTCGTGACCCATGGC
GATGCCTGCTTGCCGAATATCATGGTGGAAAATGGCCGCTTTTCTGGATTCATCGACTGTGGCCGGCTGG
GTGTGGCGGACCGCTATCAGGACATAGCGTTGGCTACCCGTGATATTGCTGAAGAGCTTGGCGGCGAATG
GGCTGACCGCTTCCTCGTGCTTTACGGTATCGCCGCTCCCGATTCGCAGCGCATCGCCTTCTATCGCCTT
CTTGACGAGTTCTTCTGAGCGGGACTCTGGGGTTCGAAATGACCGACCAAGCGACGCCCAACCTGCCATC
ACGATGGCCGCAATAAAATATCTTTATTTTCATTACATCTGTGTGTTGGTTTTTTGTGTGAATCGATAGC
GATAAGGATCCGCGTATGGTGCACTCTCAGTACAATCTGCTCTGATGCCGCATAGTTAAGCCAGCCCCGA
CACCCGCCAACACCCGCTGACGCGCCCTGACGGGCTTGTCTGCTCCCGGCATCCGCTTACAGACAAGCTG
TGACCGTCTCCGGGAGCTGCATGTGTCAGAGGTTTTCACCGTCATCACCGAAACGCGCGAGACGAAAGGG
CCTCGTGATACGCCTATTTTTATAGGTTAATGTCATGATAATAATGGTTTCTTAGACGTCAGGTGGCACT
TTTCGGGGAAATGTGCGCGGAACCCCTATTTGTTTATTTTTCTAAATACATTCAAATATGTATCCGCTCA
TGAGACAATAACCCTGATAAATGCTTCAATAATATTGAAAAAGGAAGAGTATGAGTATTCAACATTTCCG
TGTCGCCCTTATTCCCTTTTTTGCGGCATTTTGCCTTCCTGTTTTTGCTCACCCAGAAACGCTGGTGAAA
GTAAAAGATGCTGAAGATCAGTTGGGTGCACGAGTGGGTTACATCGAACTGGATCTCAACAGCGGTAAGA
TCCTTGAGAGTTTTCGCCCCGAAGAACGTTTTCCAATGATGAGCACTTTTAAAGTTCTGCTATGTGGCGC
GGTATTATCCCGTATTGACGCCGGGCAAGAGCAACTCGGTCGCCGCATACACTATTCTCAGAATGACTTG
GTTGAGTACTCACCAGTCACAGAAAAGCATCTTACGGATGGCATGACAGTAAGAGAATTATGCAGTGCTG
CCATAACCATGAGTGATAACACTGCGGCCAACTTACTTCTGACAACGATCGGAGGACCGAAGGAGCTAAC
CGCTTTTTTGCACAACATGGGGGATCATGTAACTCGCCTTGATCGTTGGGAACCGGAGCTGAATGAAGCC
ATACCAAACGACGAGCGTGACACCACGATGCCTGTAGCAATGGCAACAACGTTGCGCAAACTATTAACTG
GCGAACTACTTACTCTAGCTTCCCGGCAACAATTAATAGACTGGATGGAGGCGGATAAAGTTGCAGGACC
ACTTCTGCGCTCGGCCCTTCCGGCTGGCTGGTTTATTGCTGATAAATCTGGAGCCGGTGAGCGTGGGTCT
CGCGGTATCATTGCAGCACTGGGGCCAGATGGTAAGCCCTCCCGTATCGTAGTTATCTACACGACGGGGA
GTCAGGCAACTATGGATGAACGAAATAGACAGATCGCTGAGATAGGTGCCTCACTGATTAAGCATTGGTA
ACTGTCAGACCAAGTTTACTCATATATACTTTAGATTGATTTAAAACTTCATTTTTAATTTAAAAGGATC
TAGGTGAAGATCCTTTTTGATAATCTCATGACCAAAATCCCTTAACGTGAGTTTTCGTTCCACTGAGCGT
CAGACCCCGTAGAAAAGATCAAAGGATCTTCTTGAGATCCTTTTTTTCTGCGCGTAATCTGCTGCTTGCA
AACAAAAAAACCACCGCTACCAGCGGTGGTTTGTTTGCCGGATCAAGAGCTACCAACTCTTTTTCCGAAG
GTAACTGGCTTCAGCAGAGCGCAGATACCAAATACTGTTCTTCTAGTGTAGCCGTAGTTAGGCCACCACT
TCAAGAACTCTGTAGCACCGCCTACATACCTCGCTCTGCTAATCCTGTTACCAGTGGCTGCTGCCAGTGG
CGATAAGTCGTGTCTTACCGGGTTGGACTCAAGACGATAGTTACCGGATAAGGCGCAGCGGTCGGGCTGA
ACGGGGGGTTCGTGCACACAGCCCAGCTTGGAGCGAACGACCTACACCGAACTGAGATACCTACAGCGTG
AGCTATGAGAAAGCGCCACGCTTCCCGAAGGGAGAAAGGCGGACAGGTATCCGGTAAGCGGCAGGGTCGG
AACAGGAGAGCGCACGAGGGAGCTTCCAGGGGGAAACGCCTGGTATCTTTATAGTCCTGTCGGGTTTCGC
CACCTCTGACTTGAGCGTCGATTTTTGTGATGCTCGTCAGGGGGGCGGAGCCTATGGAAAAACGCCAGCA
ACGCGGCCTTTTTACGGTTCCTGGCCTTTTGCTGGCCTTTTGCTCACATGGCTCGACAGATCT
